Addgene plasmid #207686: qTAG-N-Blast-V5
Purpose: (Empty Backbone) Empty N-terminus donor cassette. Integrate homology arms to target the N-terminus insertion of a Blast-2A-V5 cassette
Depositing lab: Laurence Pelletier. Depositing organization: Sinai Health System. Publication: qTAG: an adaptable plasmid scaffold for CRISPR-based endogenous tagging. Philip R, Sharma A, Matellan L, Erpf AC, Hsu WH, Tkach JM, Wyatt HDM, Pelletier L. EMBO J. 2024 Dec 12. doi: 10.1038/s44318-024-00337-5. PubMed 39668248.
Backbone
  Vector backbone: pUC19
  Backbone manufacturer: Invitrogen
  Backbone size (bp): 2686
  Vector type: Mammalian Expression, CRISPR ; Donor Cassette
  Selectable markers: Blasticidin
Growth in bacteria
  Bacterial resistance: Ampicillin, 100 μg/mL
  Growth temperature: 37°C
  Growth strain: DH5alpha
  Copy number: High Copy
Gene/Insert
  Gene/Insert name: None
Terms and licenses: Academic/Nonprofit Terms; Industry Terms: Not Available to Industry
Depositor comments: Please visit https://www.biorxiv.org/content/10.1101/2023.11.01.565029v3 for bioRxiv preprint.
How to cite: qTAG-N-Blast-V5 was a gift from Laurence Pelletier (Addgene plasmid # 207686 ; http://n2t.net/addgene:207686 ; RRID:Addgene_207686)
