[The description below was written by a language model from this plasmid's Addgene catalogue record and pLannotate feature annotations shown in this document.]
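Description:
qTAG-N-Blast-V5 is an empty donor-cassette plasmid from the qTAG scaffold series, built on a pUC19 backbone and intended as a homology-directed repair template for CRISPR-based endogenous tagging in mammalian cells. It is propagated in E. coli as a high-copy plasmid through the ColE1/pUC origin and selected with ampicillin via the β-lactamase gene and its native promoter. The remaining annotated backbone elements (lacZα, lac promoter/operator, CAP site, and short lacI, bom and rop fragments) are pUC19 remnants flanking the former cloning region and have no role in the tagging function.

The payload is a compact cassette inserted within the lacZα region. It contains the blasticidin S deaminase (BSD) coding sequence flanked by lox71 and lox66, the left- and right-element mutant loxP sites. According to the catalogue entry, the cassette is organised as Blast-2A-V5, although neither the 2A peptide nor the V5 epitope was picked up by the automated annotation; they presumably lie in the unannotated stretches near the lox66 site. No mammalian promoter is annotated, which fits a design in which the cassette is expressed from the targeted gene's own promoter after in-frame integration. The 2A element would then separate the resistance protein from the V5-tagged endogenous product. The lox sites should allow Cre-mediated removal of the selection marker after enrichment, and recombination between lox71 and lox66 leaves a double-mutant site that is poorly recognised by Cre.

The plasmid carries no gene-specific insert. Users add homology arms matching the N-terminal region of their gene of interest on either side of the cassette, deliver it with Cas9 and a guide RNA, and select edited cells with blasticidin to obtain N-terminally V5-tagged endogenous proteins.
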