Features (pLannotate 1.2.2; 13 found; start..end, strand, type, name):
    137..236     +  misc_feature   bom (fragment): basis of mobility region from pBR322
    242..399     -  CDS            lacZα (fragment): LacZα fragment of β-galactosidase; lacZ fragment
    423..456     +  protein_bind   lox71: Left element (LE) mutant of loxP (Araki et al., 2010). Cre-mediated recombination occurs in the 8-bp core sequence (GCATACAT). Cre recombinase
    465..860     +  CDS            BSD: blasticidin S deaminase; Aspergillus terreus BSD; confers resistance to blasticidin
    933..966     +  protein_bind   lox66: Right element (RE) mutant of loxP (Araki et al., 2010). Cre-mediated recombination occurs in the 8-bp core sequence (GCATACAT). Cre recombinase
   1122..1138    -  protein_bind   lac operator: The lac repressor binds to the lac operator to inhibit transcription in E. coli. This inhibition can be relieved by adding lactose or isopropyl-β-D-thiogalactopyranoside (IPTG). lac repressor encoded by lacI
   1146..1176    -  promoter       lac promoter: promoter for the E. coli lac operon
   1191..1212    -  protein_bind   CAP binding site: CAP binding activates transcription in the presence of cAMP. E. coli catabolite activator protein
   1225..1317    -  CDS            lacI (fragment): lac repressor; lacI; The lac repressor binds to the lac operator to inhibit transcription in E. coli. This inhibition can be relieved by adding lactose or isopropyl-β-D-thiogalactopyranoside (IPTG).
   1500..2088    -  rep_origin     ori: high-copy-number ColE1/pMB1/pBR322/pUC origin of replication
   2259..3119    -  CDS            AmpR: β-lactamase; bla; confers resistance to ampicillin, carbenicillin, and related antibiotics
   3120..3224    -  promoter       AmpR promoter: bla
   3319..35      +  CDS            rop (fragment) (across the origin): Rop protein, which maintains plasmids at low copy number; rop
>Addgene plasmid #207686 | qTAG-N-Blast-V5 | addgene full sequence | sequence record 413750 | Addgene NGS Result
TCGCGCGTTTCGGTGATGACGGTGAAAACCTCTGACACATGCAGCTCCCGGAGACGGTCACAGCTTGTCT
GTAAGCGGATGCCGGGAGCAGACAAGCCCGTCAGGGCGCGTCAGCGGGTGTTGGCGGGTGTCGGGGCTGG
CTTAACTATGCGGCATCAGAGCAGATTGTACTGAGAGTGCACCATATGCGGTGTGAAATACCGCACAGAT
GCGTAAGGAGAAAATACCGCATCAGGCGCCATTCGCCATTCAGGCTGCGCAACTGTTGGGAAGGGCGATC
GGTGCGGGCCTCTTCGCTATTACGCCAGCTGGCGAAAGGGGGATGTGCTGCAAGGCGATTAAGTTGGGTA
ACGCCAGGGTTTTCCCAGTCACGACGTTGTAAAACGACGGCCAGTGAATTCGGCAAGAGCAAGACCGGTA
GCTACCGTTCGTATAGCATACATTATACGAAGTTATCTGCTAGCATGGCCAAGCCTTTGTCTCAAGAAGA
ATCCACCCTCATTGAAAGAGCAACGGCTACAATCAACAGCATCCCCATCTCTGAAGACTACAGCGTCGCC
AGCGCAGCTCTCTCTAGCGACGGCCGCATCTTCACTGGTGTCAATGTATATCATTTTACTGGGGGACCTT
GTGCAGAACTCGTGGTGCTGGGCACTGCTGCTGCTGCGGCAGCTGGCAACCTGACTTGTATCGTCGCGAT
CGGAAATGAGAACAGGGGCATCTTGAGCCCCTGCGGACGGTGCCGACAGGTGCTTCTCGATCTGCATCCT
GGGATCAAAGCCATAGTGAAGGACAGTGATGGACAGCCGACGGCAGTTGGGATTCGTGAATTGCTGCCCT
CTGGTTATGTGTGGGAGGGCGGATCCGGAGCTACTAACTTCAGCCTGCTGAAGCAGGCCGGAGACGTGGA
GGAGAACCCTGGACCTTCTAGAATAACTTCGTATAGCATACATTATACGAACGGTAGCACGCGTGGAGGT
GGCGGTTCCGGCAAGCCCATCCCCAACCCCCTGCTGGGCCTGGACAGCACCGGTGGAGGCGGATCTCTCG
AGGGAGGAAGCGGAGGATCTGGCGGTACCAAGCTTGGCGTAATCATGGTCATAGCTGTTTCCTGTGTGAA
ATTGTTATCCGCTCACAATTCCACACAACATACGAGCCGGAAGCATAAAGTGTAAAGCCTGGGGTGCCTA
ATGAGTGAGCTAACTCACATTAATTGCGTTGCGCTCACTGCCCGCTTTCCAGTCGGGAAACCTGTCGTGC
CAGCTGCATTAATGAATCGGCCAACGCGCGGGGAGAGGCGGTTTGCGTATTGGGCGCTCTTCCGCTTCCT
CGCTCACTGACTCGCTGCGCTCGGTCGTTCGGCTGCGGCGAGCGGTATCAGCTCACTCAAAGGCGGTAAT
ACGGTTATCCACAGAATCAGGGGATAACGCAGGAAAGAACATGTGAGCAAAAGGCCAGCAAAAGGCCAGG
AACCGTAAAAAGGCCGCGTTGCTGGCGTTTTTCCATAGGCTCCGCCCCCCTGACGAGCATCACAAAAATC
GACGCTCAAGTCAGAGGTGGCGAAACCCGACAGGACTATAAAGATACCAGGCGTTTCCCCCTGGAAGCTC
CCTCGTGCGCTCTCCTGTTCCGACCCTGCCGCTTACCGGATACCTGTCCGCCTTTCTCCCTTCGGGAAGC
GTGGCGCTTTCTCATAGCTCACGCTGTAGGTATCTCAGTTCGGTGTAGGTCGTTCGCTCCAAGCTGGGCT
GTGTGCACGAACCCCCCGTTCAGCCCGACCGCTGCGCCTTATCCGGTAACTATCGTCTTGAGTCCAACCC
GGTAAGACACGACTTATCGCCACTGGCAGCAGCCACTGGTAACAGGATTAGCAGAGCGAGGTATGTAGGC
GGTGCTACAGAGTTCTTGAAGTGGTGGCCTAACTACGGCTACACTAGAAGAACAGTATTTGGTATCTGCG
CTCTGCTGAAGCCAGTTACCTTCGGAAAAAGAGTTGGTAGCTCTTGATCCGGCAAACAAACCACCGCTGG
TAGCGGTGGTTTTTTTGTTTGCAAGCAGCAGATTACGCGCAGAAAAAAAGGATCTCAAGAAGATCCTTTG
ATCTTTTCTACGGGGTCTGACGCTCAGTGGAACGAAAACTCACGTTAAGGGATTTTGGTCATGAGATTAT
CAAAAAGGATCTTCACCTAGATCCTTTTAAATTAAAAATGAAGTTTTAAATCAATCTAAAGTATATATGA
GTAAACTTGGTCTGACAGTTACCAATGCTTAATCAGTGAGGCACCTATCTCAGCGATCTGTCTATTTCGT
TCATCCATAGTTGCCTGACTCCCCGTCGTGTAGATAACTACGATACGGGAGGGCTTACCATCTGGCCCCA
GTGCTGCAATGATACCGCGAGACCCACGCTCACCGGCTCCAGATTTATCAGCAATAAACCAGCCAGCCGG
AAGGGCCGAGCGCAGAAGTGGTCCTGCAACTTTATCCGCCTCCATCCAGTCTATTAATTGTTGCCGGGAA
GCTAGAGTAAGTAGTTCGCCAGTTAATAGTTTGCGCAACGTTGTTGCCATTGCTACAGGCATCGTGGTGT
CACGCTCGTCGTTTGGTATGGCTTCATTCAGCTCCGGTTCCCAACGATCAAGGCGAGTTACATGATCCCC
CATGTTGTGCAAAAAAGCGGTTAGCTCCTTCGGTCCTCCGATCGTTGTCAGAAGTAAGTTGGCCGCAGTG
TTATCACTCATGGTTATGGCAGCACTGCATAATTCTCTTACTGTCATGCCATCCGTAAGATGCTTTTCTG
TGACTGGTGAGTACTCAACCAAGTCATTCTGAGAATAGTGTATGCGGCGACCGAGTTGCTCTTGCCCGGC
GTCAATACGGGATAATACCGCGCCACATAGCAGAACTTTAAAAGTGCTCATCATTGGAAAACGTTCTTCG
GGGCGAAAACTCTCAAGGATCTTACCGCTGTTGAGATCCAGTTCGATGTAACCCACTCGTGCACCCAACT
GATCTTCAGCATCTTTTACTTTCACCAGCGTTTCTGGGTGAGCAAAAACAGGAAGGCAAAATGCCGCAAA
AAAGGGAATAAGGGCGACACGGAAATGTTGAATACTCATACTCTTCCTTTTTCAATATTATTGAAGCATT
TATCAGGGTTATTGTCTCATGAGCGGATACATATTTGAATGTATTTAGAAAAATAAACAAATAGGGGTTC
CGCGCACATTTCCCCGAAAAGTGCCACCTGACGTCTAAGAAACCATTATTATCATGACATTAACCTATAA
AAATAGGCGTATCACGAGGCCCTTTCGTC
